>Addgene plasmid #67008 | pMAL-c5X-35-H-6 | depositor full sequence | sequence record 115449 | Full Sequence
CCGACACCATCGAATGGTGCAAAACCTTTCGCGGTATGGCATGATAGCGCCCGGAAGAGAGTCAATTCAG
GGTGGTGAATGTGAAACCAGTAACGTTATACGATGTCGCAGAGTATGCCGGTGTCTCTTATCAGACCGTT
TCCCGCGTGGTGAACCAGGCCAGCCACGTTTCTGCGAAAACGCGGGAAAAAGTGGAAGCGGCGATGGCGG
AGCTGAATTACATTCCCAACCGCGTGGCACAACAACTGGCGGGCAAACAGTCGTTGCTGATTGGCGTTGC
CACCTCCAGTCTGGCCCTGCACGCGCCGTCGCAAATTGTCGCGGCGATTAAATCTCGCGCCGATCAACTG
GGTGCCAGCGTGGTGGTGTCGATGGTAGAACGAAGCGGCGTCGAAGCCTGTAAAGCGGCGGTGCACAATC
TTCTCGCGCAACGCGTCAGTGGGCTGATCATTAACTATCCGCTGGATGACCAGGATGCCATTGCTGTGGA
AGCTGCCTGCACTAATGTTCCGGCGTTATTTCTTGATGTCTCTGACCAGACACCCATCAACAGTATTATT
TTCTCCCATGAAGACGGTACGCGACTGGGCGTGGAGCATCTGGTCGCATTGGGTCACCAGCAAATCGCGC
TGTTAGCGGGCCCATTAAGTTCTGTCTCGGCGCGTCTGCGTCTGGCTGGCTGGCATAAATATCTCACTCG
CAATCAAATTCAGCCGATAGCGGAACGGGAAGGCGACTGGAGTGCCATGTCCGGTTTTCAACAAACCATG
CAAATGCTGAATGAGGGCATCGTTCCCACTGCGATGCTGGTTGCCAACGATCAGATGGCGCTGGGCGCAA
TGCGCGCCATTACCGAGTCCGGGCTGCGCGTTGGTGCGGATATTTCGGTAGTGGGATACGACGATACCGA
AGACAGCTCATGTTATATCCCGCCGTTAACCACCATCAAACAGGATTTTCGCCTGCTGGGGCAAACCAGC
GTGGACCGCTTGCTGCAACTCTCTCAGGGCCAGGCGGTGAAGGGCAATCAGCTGTTGCCCGTCTCACTGG
TGAAAAGAAAAACCACCCTGGCGCCCAATACGCAAACCGCCTCTCCCCGCGCGTTGGCCGATTCATTAAT
GCAGCTGGCACGACAGGTTTCCCGACTGGAAAGCGGGCAGTGAGCGCAACGCAATTAATGTAAGTTAGCT
CACTCATTAGGCACAATTCTCATGTTTGACAGCTTATCATCGACTGCACGGTGCACCAATGCTTCTGGCG
TCAGGCAGCCATCGGAAGCTGTGGTATGGCTGTGCAGGTCGTAAATCACTGCATAATTCGTGTCGCTCAA
GGCGCACTCCCGTTCTGGATAATGTTTTTTGCGCCGACATCATAACGGTTCTGGCAAATATTCTGAAATG
AGCTGTTGACAATTAATCATCGGCTCGTATAATGTGTGGAATTGTGAGCGGATAACAATTTCACACAGGA
AACAGCCAGTCCGTTTAGGTGTTTTCACGAGCAATTGACCAACAAGGACCATAGATTATGAAAATCGAAG
AAGGTAAACTGGTAATCTGGATTAACGGCGATAAAGGCTATAACGGTCTCGCTGAAGTCGGTAAGAAATT
CGAGAAAGATACCGGAATTAAAGTCACCGTTGAGCATCCGGATAAACTGGAAGAGAAATTCCCACAGGTT
GCGGCAACTGGCGATGGCCCTGACATTATCTTCTGGGCACACGACCGCTTTGGTGGCTACGCTCAATCTG
GCCTGTTGGCTGAAATCACCCCGGACAAAGCGTTCCAGGACAAGCTGTATCCGTTTACCTGGGATGCCGT
ACGTTACAACGGCAAGCTGATTGCTTACCCGATCGCTGTTGAAGCGTTATCGCTGATTTATAACAAAGAT
CTGCTGCCGAACCCGCCAAAAACCTGGGAAGAGATCCCGGCGCTGGATAAAGAACTGAAAGCGAAAGGTA
AGAGCGCGCTGATGTTCAACCTGCAAGAACCGTACTTCACCTGGCCGCTGATTGCTGCTGACGGGGGTTA
TGCGTTCAAGTATGAAAACGGCAAGTACGACATTAAAGACGTGGGCGTGGATAACGCTGGCGCGAAAGCG
GGTCTGACCTTCCTGGTTGACCTGATTAAAAACAAACACATGAATGCAGACACCGATTACTCCATCGCAG
AAGCTGCCTTTAATAAAGGCGAAACAGCGATGACCATCAACGGCCCGTGGGCATGGTCCAACATCGACAC
CAGCAAAGTGAATTATGGTGTAACGGTACTGCCGACCTTCAAGGGTCAACCATCCAAACCGTTCGTTGGC
GTGCTGAGCGCAGGTATTAACGCCGCCAGTCCGAACAAAGAGCTGGCAAAAGAGTTCCTCGAAAACTATC
TGCTGACTGATGAAGGTCTGGAAGCGGTTAATAAAGACAAACCGCTGGGTGCCGTAGCGCTGAAGTCTTA
CGAGGAAGAGTTGGTGAAAGATCCGCGTATTGCCGCCACTATGGAAAACGCCCAGAAAGGTGAAATCATG
CCGAACATCCCGCAGATGTCCGCTTTCTGGTATGCCGTGCGTACTGCGGTGATCAACGCCGCCAGCGGTC
GTCAGACTGTCGATGAAGCCCTGAAAGACGCGCAGACTAATTCGAGCTCGAACAACAACAACAATAACAA
TAACAACAACCTCGGGATCGAGGGAAGGTCTTCCGGTGCAGCAGCGCAAGCAGCTCAGGCTCAGGCTGCA
GCGGAAGCAGCCGCCCAAGCTGCCCAGGCACAGGCGGCAGCACAGGCCGCACAGGCTCAAGCTGCTGCGG
AGGCAGCTGCGCAAGCGGCACAAGCTCAGGCAGCGGCTCAAGCCGCTCAGGCCCAAGCAGCTGCAGAGGC
TGCTGCACAGGCAGCTCAAGCACAGGCTGCCGCACAAGCTGCACAAGCACAAGCAGCAGCAGAAGCTGCG
GCGCAAGCTGCTCAGGCACAAGCGGCTGCCCAAGCGGCCCAGGCGCAGGCAGCAGCTGAAGCTGCAGCAC
AAGCCGCGCAAGCCCAAGCCGCAGCCCAGGCTGCTCAAGCTCAAGCGGCGGCCGAAGCTGCCGCTCAAGC
AGCCCAAGCTCAAGGCTCGGGACATCATCACCACCATCATTAATAATGAAAGCTTCAAATAAAACGAAAG
GCTCAGTCGAAAGACTGGGCCTTTCGTTTTATCTGTTGTTTGTCGGTGAACGCTCTCCTGAGTAGGACAA
ATCCGCCGGGAGCGGATTTGAACGTTGCGAAGCAACGGCCCGGAGGGTGGCGGGCAGGACGCCCGCCATA
AACTGCCAGGCATCAAATTAAGCAGAAGGCCATCCTGACGGATGGCCTTTTTGCGTTTCTACAAACTCTT
TCGGTCCGTTGTTTATTTTTCTAAATACATTCAAATATGTATCCGCTCATGAGACAATAACCCTGATAAA
TGCTTCAATAATATTGAAAAAGGAAGAGTATGAGTATTCAACATTTCCGTGTCGCCCTTATTCCCTTTTT
TGCGGCATTTTGCCTTCCTGTTTTTGCTCACCCAGAAACGCTGGTGAAAGTAAAAGATGCTGAAGATCAG
TTGGGTGCACGAGTGGGTTACATCGAACTGGATCTCAACAGCGGTAAGATCCTTGAGAGTTTTCGCCCCG
AAGAACGTTTCCCAATGATGAGCACTTTTAAAGTTCTGCTATGTGGCGCGGTATTATCCCGTGTTGACGC
CGGGCAAGAGCAACTCGGTCGCCGCATACACTATTCTCAGAATGACTTGGTTGAGTACTCACCAGTCACA
GAAAAGCATCTTACGGATGGCATGACAGTAAGAGAATTATGCAGTGCTGCCATAACCATGAGTGATAACA
CTGCGGCCAACTTACTTCTGACAACGATCGGAGGACCGAAGGAGCTAACCGCTTTTTTGCACAACATGGG
GGATCATGTAACTCGCCTTGATCGTTGGGAACCGGAGCTGAATGAAGCCATACCAAACGACGAGCGTGAC
ACCACGATGCCTGTAGCAATGGCAACAACGTTGCGCAAACTATTAACTGGCGAACTACTTACTCTAGCTT
CCCGGCAACAATTAATAGACTGGATGGAGGCGGATAAAGTTGCAGGACCACTTCTGCGCTCGGCCCTTCC
GGCTGGCTGGTTTATTGCTGATAAATCTGGAGCCGGTGAGCGTGGGTCTCGCGGTATCATTGCAGCACTG
GGGCCAGATGGTAAGCCCTCCCGTATCGTAGTTATCTACACGACGGGGAGTCAGGCAACTATGGATGAAC
GAAATAGACAGATCGCTGAGATAGGTGCCTCACTGATTAAGCATTGGTAACTGTCAGACCAAGTTTACTC
ATATATACTTTAGATTGATTTCCTTAGGACTGAGCGTCAACCCCGTAGAAAAGATCAAAGGATCTTCTTG
AGATCCTTTTTTTCTGCGCGTAATCTGCTGCTTGCAAACAAAAAAACCACCGCTACCAGCGGTGGTTTGT
TTGCCGGATCAAGAGCTACCAACTCTTTTTCCGAAGGTAACTGGCTTCAGCAGAGCGCAGATACCAAATA
CTGTCCTTCTAGTGTAGCCGTAGTTAGGCCACCACTTCAAGAACTCTGTAGCACCGCCTACATACCTCGC
TCTGCTAATCCTGTTACCAGTGGCTGCTGCCAGTGGCGATAAGTCGTGTCTTACCGGGTTGGACTCAAGA
CGATAGTTACCGGATAAGGCGCAGCGGTCGGGCTGAACGGGGGGTTCGTGCACACAGCCCAGCTTGGAGC
GAACGACCTACACCGAACTGAGATACCTACAGCGTGAGCTATGAGAAAGCGCCACGCTTCCCGAAGGGAG
AAAGGCGGACAGGTATCCGGTAAGCGGCAGGGTCGGAACAGGAGAGCGCACGAGGGAGCTTCCAGGGGGA
AACGCCTGGTATCTTTATAGTCCTGTCGGGTTTCGCCACCTCTGACTTGAGCGTCGATTTTTGTGATGCT
CGTCAGGGGGGCGGAGCCTATGGAAAAACGCCAGCAACGCGGCCTTTTTACGGTTCCTGGCCTTTTGCTG
GCCTTTTGCTCACATGTTCTTTCCTGCGTTATCCCCTGATTCTGTGGATAACCGTATTACCGCCTTTGAG
TGAGCTGATACCGCTCGCCGCAGCCGAACGACCGAGCGCAGCGAGTCAGTGAGCGAGGAAGCGGAAGAGC
GCCTGATGCGGTATTTTCTCCTTACGCATCTGTGCGGTATTTCACACCGCATATAAGGTGCACTGTGACT
GGGTCATGGCTGCGCCCCGACACCCGCCAACACCCGCTGACGCGCCCTGACGGGCTTGTCTGCTCCCGGC
ATCCGCTTACAGACAAGCTGTGACCGTCTCCGGGAGCTGCATGTGTCAGAGGTTTTCACCGTCATCACCG
AAACGCGCGAGGCAGCTGCGGTAAAGCTCATCAGCGTGGTCGTGCAGCGATTCACAGATGTCTGCCTGTT
CATCCGCGTCCAGCTCGTTGAGTTTCTCCAGAAGCGTTAATGTCTGGCTTCTGATAAAGCGGGCCATGTT
AAGGGCGGTTTTTTCCTGTTTGGTCACTGATGCCTCCGTGTAAGGGGGATTTCTGTTCATGGGGGTAATG
ATACCGATGAAACGAGAGAGGATGCTCACGATACGGGTTACTGATGATGAACATGCCCGGTTACTGGAAC
GTTGTGAGGGTAAACAACTGGCGGTATGGATGCGGCGGGACCAGAGAAAAATCACTCAGGGTCAATGCCA
GCGCTTCGTTAATACAGATGTAGGTGTTCCACAGGGTAGCCAGCAGCATCCTGCGATGCAGATCCGGAAC
ATAATGGTGCAGGGCGCTGACTTCCGCGTTTCCAGACTTTACGAAACACGGAAACCGAAGACCATTCATG
TTGTTGCTCAGGTCGCAGACGTTTTGCAGCAGCAGTCGCTTCACGTTCGCTCGCGTATCGGTGATTCATT
CTGCTAACCAGTAAGGCAACCCCGCCAGCCTAGCCGGGTCCTCAACGACAGGAGCACGATCATGCGCACC
CGTGGCCAGGACCCAACGCTGCCCGAAATT
Features (pLannotate 1.2.2; 16 found; start..end, strand, type, name):
      3..80      +  promoter       lacIq promoter: lacI (mutant); In the lacIq allele, a single base change in the promoter boosts expression of the lacI gene about 10-fold.
     81..1163    +  CDS            lacI: lac repressor; lacI; The lac repressor binds to the lac operator to inhibit transcription in E. coli. This inhibition can be relieved by adding lactose or isopropyl-β-D-thiogalactopyranoside (IPTG).
   1176..1197    +  protein_bind   CAP binding site: CAP binding activates transcription in the presence of cAMP. E. coli catabolite activator protein
   1216..1233    +  promoter       tet promoter (fragment): E. coli promoter for tetracycline efflux protein gene
   1406..1434    +  promoter       tac promoter: strong E. coli promoter; hybrid between the trp and lac UV5 promoters
   1442..1458    +  protein_bind   lac operator: The lac repressor binds to the lac operator to inhibit transcription in E. coli. This inhibition can be relieved by adding lactose or isopropyl-β-D-thiogalactopyranoside (IPTG). lac repressor encoded by lacI
   1528..2628    +  CDS            MBP: maltose binding protein from E. coli; malE (mutated); This version of the gene does not encode a signal sequence, so MBP will remain in the cytosol.
   3136..3222    +  terminator     rrnB T1 terminator: Escherichia coli rrnB; transcription terminator T1 from the E. coli rrnB gene
   3314..3341    +  terminator     rrnB T2 terminator: transcription terminator T2 from the E. coli rrnB gene
   3388..3459    +  promoter       AmpR promoter: bla
   3460..4320    +  CDS            AmpR: β-lactamase; bla; confers resistance to ampicillin, carbenicillin, and related antibiotics
   4408..4996    +  rep_origin     ori: high-copy-number ColE1/pMB1/pBR322/pUC origin of replication
   5182..5234    -  misc_feature   bom (fragment): basis of mobility region from pBR322
   5245..5264    -  misc_feature   bom (fragment): basis of mobility region from pBR322
   5366..5557    -  CDS            rop: Rop protein, which maintains plasmids at low copy number; rop
   5574..5954    +  CDS            YPB1_ECOLX: Protein predicted: Swiss-Prot protein existence level 4. From Escherichia coli.
