[The description below was written by a language model from this plasmid's Addgene catalogue record and pLannotate feature annotations shown in this document.]
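Description:
pMAL-c5X-35-H-6 is a bacterial expression plasmid built on the commercial pMAL-c5X backbone and designed to produce a synthetic polypeptide, designated 35-H-6, as a fusion to maltose-binding protein in E. coli. It replicates from a ColE1/pMB1-type origin. The automated annotation labels this origin generically as high-copy, but the plasmid also carries the rop gene and pBR322 bom fragments, which fits the catalogue entry listing it as low copy. Selection is by ampicillin through the bla (β-lactamase) gene and its own promoter.

Expression is driven by the hybrid tac promoter followed by a lac operator. A lacI gene under the up-mutated lacIq promoter supplies abundant repressor from the same plasmid, so transcription stays repressed until it is induced with IPTG. The annotated MBP coding sequence is the malE variant without a signal peptide, so the fusion protein remains in the cytosol. According to the catalogue fields, MBP is joined to the insert through a Factor Xa cleavage site, which allows the carrier to be removed after amylose-affinity purification, and the insert ends in a C-terminal His6 tag for metal-affinity capture. The insert was introduced by Gibson assembly. It is not annotated in the feature table, but it presumably lies in the roughly 500 bp unannotated interval between the end of MBP and the rrnB T1 and T2 terminators that close the transcription unit.

The record does not state the composition of 35-H-6 beyond calling it synthetic. The associated publication concerns codon scrambling for the synthesis and amplification of genes encoding repetitive proteins, which suggests the plasmid is used to test expression of one such repetitive design.
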