Addgene plasmid #67008: pMAL-c5X-35-H-6
Purpose: Expresses malE-35-H-6 in E. coli
Depositing lab: Ashutosh Chilkoti. Depositing organization: Duke University. Publication: Combinatorial codon scrambling enables scalable gene synthesis and amplification of repetitive proteins. Tang NC, Chilkoti A. Nat Mater. 2016 Jan 4. doi: 10.1038/nmat4521. PubMed 26726995.
Backbone
  Vector backbone: pMAL-c5X
  Backbone manufacturer: New England Biolabs
  Backbone size w/o insert (bp): 5677
  Vector type: Bacterial Expression
Growth in bacteria
  Bacterial resistance: Ampicillin, 100 μg/mL
  Growth temperature: 30°C
  Growth strain: DH5alpha
  Copy number: Low Copy
Gene/Insert
  Gene/Insert name: malE-35-H-6
  Species: Synthetic
  Promoter: tac
  Tag / fusion protein: malE-Factor Xa (N terminal on backbone); His6 (C terminal on backbone)
  Cloning method: Gibson Cloning
  Sequencing primers: 5′ GGTCGTCAGACTGTCGATGAAGCC; 3′ TGTCCTACTCAGGAGAGCGTTCAC
Terms and licenses: Academic/Nonprofit Terms; Industry Terms: Not Available to Industry
How to cite: pMAL-c5X-35-H-6 was a gift from Ashutosh Chilkoti (Addgene plasmid # 67008 ; http://n2t.net/addgene:67008 ; RRID:Addgene_67008)
