>Addgene plasmid #67008 | pMAL-c5X-35-H-6 | addgene partial sequence | sequence record 118516 | MBP-F 5'-GATGAAGCCCTGAAAGACGCGCAG-3'
ATAACAACAACCTCGGGATCGAAGGCAGGTCTTCCGGTGCAGCAGCGCAAGCAGCTCAGGCTCAGGCTGC
AGCGGAAGCAGCCGCCCAAGCTGCCCAGGCACAGGCGGCAGCACAGGCCGCACAGGCTCAAGCTGCTGCG
GAGGCAGCTGCGCAAGCGGCACAAGCTCAGGCAGCGGCTCAAGCCGCTCAGGCCCAAGCAGCTGCAGAGG
CTGCTGCACAGGCAGCTCAAGCACAGGCTGCCGCACAAGCTGCACAAGCACAAGCAGCAGCAGAAGCTGC
GGCGCAAGCTGCTCAGGCACAAGCGGCTGCCCAAGCGGCCCAGGCGCAGGCAGCAGCTGAAGCTGCAGCA
CAAGCCGCGCAAGCCCAAGCCGCAGCCCAGGCTGCTCAAGCTCAAGCGGCGGCCGAAGCTGCCGCTCAAG
CAGCCCAAGCTCAAGGCTCGGGACATCATCACCACCATCATTAATAATGAAAGCTTCAAATAAAACGAAA
GGCTCAGTCGAAAGACTGGGCCTTTCGTTTTATCTGTTGTTTGTCGGTGAACGCTCTCCTGAGTAGGACA
AATCCGCCGGGAGCGGATTTGAACGTTGCGAAGCAACGGCCCGGAGGGTGGCGGGCA
