>Addgene plasmid #67008 | pMAL-c5X-35-H-6 | addgene partial sequence | sequence record 118517 | Amp-R 5'-ATAATACCGCGCCACATAGC-3'
GGGCGAAAACTCTCAAGGATCTTACCGCTGTTGAGATCCAGTTCGATGTAACCCACTCGTGCACCCAACT
GATCTTCAGCATCTTTTACTTTCACCAGCGTTTCTGGGTGAGCAAAAACAGGAAGGCAAAATGCCGCAAA
AAAGGGAATAAGGGCGACACGGAAATGTTGAATACTCATACTCTTCCTTTTTCAATATTATTGAAGCATT
TATCAGGGTTATTGTCTCATGAGCGGATACATATTTGAATGTATTTAGAAAAATAAACAACGGACCGAAA
GAGTTTGTAGAAACGCAAAAAGGCCATCCGTCAGGATGGCCTTCTGCTTAATTTGATGCCTGGCAGTTTA
TGGCGGGCGTCCTGCCCGCCACCCTCCGGGCCGTTGCTTCGCAACGTTCAAATCCGCTCCCGGCGGATTT
GTCCTACTCAGGAGAGCGTTCACCGACAAACAACAGATAAAACGAAAGGCCCAGTCTTTCGACTGAGCCT
TTCGTTTTATTTGAAGCTTTCATTATTAATGATGGTGGTGATGATGTCCCGAGCCTTGAGCTTGGGCTGC
TTGAGCGGCAGCTTCGGCCGCCGCTTGAGCTTGAGCAGCCTGGGCTGCGGCTTG
